Addgene plasmid #112085: pKC-4.04
Purpose: Control for NMD sensor: pCMV-3XFLAG-Fluc-betaglobin
Depositing lab: James Inglese. Depositing organization: National Center for Advancing Translational Sciences (NCATS). Publication: ICE1 promotes the link between splicing and nonsense-mediated mRNA decay. Baird TD, Cheng KC, Chen YC, Buehler E, Martin SE, Inglese J, Hogg JR. eLife. 2018 Mar 12;7. pii: 33178. doi: 10.7554/eLife.33178. PubMed 29528287.
Backbone
  Vector backbone: p3xFLAG-CMV-10
  Backbone size w/o insert (bp): 6204
  Total vector size (bp): 8717
  Vector type: Mammalian Expression
  Selectable markers: Neomycin (select with G418)
Growth in bacteria
  Bacterial resistance: Ampicillin, 100 μg/mL
  Growth temperature: 37°C
  Growth strain: DH5alpha
  Copy number: High Copy
Gene/Insert
  Gene/Insert name: 3XFLAG firefly luciferase-beta-globin (alt name: FLuc NMD sensor control)
  Species: H. sapiens (human), M. musculus (mouse); Photinus pyralis
  Insert size (bp): 2513
  Entrez Gene: HBB (a.k.a. CD113t-C, ECYT6, beta-globin)
  Promoter: CMV
  Tag / fusion protein: FLAG (N terminal on insert)
  Cloning method: Gateway Cloning
  Sequencing primers: 5′ CMV-F; 3′ hgH-PA-R
Resource information
  A portion of this plasmid was derived from a plasmid made by: b-globin sequence used in this clone was obtained from Professor Lynne Maquat
Terms and licenses: Academic/Nonprofit Terms; Industry Terms: Not Available to Industry
How to cite: pKC-4.04 was a gift from James Inglese (Addgene plasmid # 112085 ; http://n2t.net/addgene:112085 ; RRID:Addgene_112085)
