[The description below was written by a language model from this plasmid's Addgene catalogue record and pLannotate feature annotations shown in this document.]
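Description:
pKC-4.04 is a mammalian expression plasmid built on the p3xFLAG-CMV-10 backbone that serves as the control reporter for a nonsense-mediated mRNA decay (NMD) sensor system. It is propagated in E. coli as a high-copy plasmid through a ColE1/pUC-type origin with ampicillin selection (AmpR under its own bla promoter), and it also carries an f1 origin. For selection in mammalian cells, an SV40 enhancer/early promoter drives a neomycin phosphotransferase gene (G418 resistance) terminated by an SV40 polyadenylation signal. The annotation also picks up adjacent ble and str fragments, which match the Tn5-type resistance region that often accompanies neo.

The payload is a single transcription unit driven by the CMV immediate-early enhancer and promoter. An N-terminal 3xFLAG epitope with an enterokinase site is followed by firefly luciferase (the luc+ version). Downstream of this, a beta-globin segment is flanked by attB1 and attB2 sites, in line with the recorded Gateway cloning. The beta-globin coding matches appear as separated blocks with a large unannotated gap before the last one, suggesting a gene-like arrangement that retains intronic sequence, though the record does not say so explicitly. The species labels on these hits are database best matches, whereas the catalogue lists human and mouse origins. The unit ends in the human growth hormone polyadenylation signal.

The record does not detail the globin sequence, but as the stated control the construct presumably gives a luciferase signal from a transcript not targeted by NMD, for comparison with the NMD-sensitive sensor. The sequenced record (9,274 nt) is longer than the catalogue total of 8,717 bp, and the record does not explain this difference.
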