Features (pLannotate 1.2.2; 28 found; start..end, strand, type, name):
      1..380     +  enhancer       CMV enhancer: human cytomegalovirus immediate early enhancer
    382..581     +  promoter       CMV promoter: human cytomegalovirus (CMV) immediate early promoter
    614..679     +  CDS            3xFLAG: three tandem FLAG® epitope tags, followed by an enterokinase cleavage site
    698..2344    +  CDS            luciferase: firefly luciferase; luc+; enhanced luc+ version of the luciferase gene
   2372..2396    +  protein_bind   attB1: mutant version of attB; recombination site for the Gateway® BP reaction BP Clonase™
   2417..2539    +  CDS            HBB (fragment): HBB_MESBR - Experimental evidence at protein level: Swiss-Prot protein existence level 1. Involved in oxygen transport from the lung to the various peripheral tissues. From Mesocricetus brandti (Brandt's hamster) (Turkish hamster).
   2541..2873    +  CDS            HBB (fragment): HBB_HAPGR - Experimental evidence at protein level: Swiss-Prot protein existence level 1. Involved in oxygen transport from the lung to the various peripheral tissues. From Hapalemur griseus (Gray gentle lemur) (Eastern lesser bamboo lemur).
   3516..3638    +  CDS            HBB: HBB_COLGU - Experimental evidence at transcript level: Swiss-Prot protein existence level 2. Involved in oxygen transport from the lung to the various peripheral tissues. From Colobus guereza (Mantled guereza) (Eastern black-and-white colobus monkey).
   3658..3682    -  protein_bind   attB2: mutant version of attB; recombination site for the Gateway® BP reaction BP Clonase™
   3697..3715    -  misc_feature   MCS (fragment): pUC18/19 multiple cloning site
   3716..4338    +  polyA_signal   hGH poly(A) signal: human growth hormone polyadenylation signal
   4380..4677    +  promoter       SV40 promoter: SV40 enhancer and early promoter
   4731..5522    +  CDS            neo: KKA2_KLEPN - Also known as kan, nptII. Experimental evidence at protein level: Swiss-Prot protein existence level 1. Resistance to kanamycin, neomycin, paromomycin, ribostamycin, butirosin and gentamicin B. From Klebsiella pneumoniae.
   5546..5923    +  CDS            ble: BLE_KLEPN - Experimental evidence at protein level: Swiss-Prot protein existence level 1. Binding protein with a strong affinity to the bleomycin family of antibiotics. Binds to CL990; an antimitotic-antibiotic compound. From Klebsiella pneumoniae.
   5965..6024    +  CDS            str (fragment): STR_KLEPN - Protein inferred from homology: Swiss-Prot protein existence level 3. The aminoglycoside phosphotransferases achieve inactivation of their antibiotic substrates by phosphorylation. From Klebsiella pneumoniae.
   6047..6070    -  rep_origin     CloDF13 ori (fragment): Plasmids containing the CloDF13 (CDF) origin of replication can be propagated in E. coli cells that contain additional plasmids with compatible origins.
   6071..6154    +  CDS            large T antigen (fragment): large T antigen from SV40 (simian virus 40)
   6177..6311    +  polyA_signal   SV40 poly(A) signal: SV40 polyadenylation signal
   6317..6335    -  promoter       T7 promoter: promoter for bacteriophage T7 RNA polymerase
   6373..6389    -  protein_bind   lac operator: The lac repressor binds to the lac operator to inhibit transcription in E. coli. This inhibition can be relieved by adding lactose or isopropyl-β-D-thiogalactopyranoside (IPTG). lac repressor encoded by lacI
   6397..6427    -  promoter       lac promoter: promoter for the E. coli lac operon
   6442..6463    -  protein_bind   CAP binding site: CAP binding activates transcription in the presence of cAMP. E. coli catabolite activator protein
   6476..6568    -  CDS            lacI (fragment): lac repressor; lacI; The lac repressor binds to the lac operator to inhibit transcription in E. coli. This inhibition can be relieved by adding lactose or isopropyl-β-D-thiogalactopyranoside (IPTG).
   6751..7339    -  rep_origin     ori: high-copy-number ColE1/pMB1/pBR322/pUC origin of replication
   7510..8370    -  CDS            AmpR: β-lactamase; bla; confers resistance to ampicillin, carbenicillin, and related antibiotics
   8371..8475    -  promoter       AmpR promoter: bla
   8502..8930    +  rep_origin     f1 ori (sequence partly withheld): f1 bacteriophage origin of replication; arrow indicates direction of (+) strand synthesis
   8961..9115    -  CDS            lacZα (fragment): LacZα fragment of β-galactosidase; lacZ fragment
>Addgene plasmid #112085 | pKC-4.04 | addgene full sequence | sequence record 214511 | Addgene NGS Result
GACATTGATTATTGACTAGTTATTAATAGTAATCAATTACGGGGTCATTAGTTCATAGCCCATATATGGA
GTTCCGCGTTACATAACTTACGGTAAATGGCCCGCCTGGCTGACCGCCCAACGACCCCCGCCCATTGACG
TCAATAATGACGTATGTTCCCATAGTAACGCCAATAGGGACTTTCCATTGACGTCAATGGGTGGAGTATT
TACGGTAAACTGCCCACTTGGCAGTACATCAAGTGTATCATATGCCAAGTCCGCCCCCTATTGACGTCAA
TGACGGTAAATGGCCCGCCTGGCATTATGCCCAGTACATGACCTTACGGGACTTTCCTACTTGGCAGTAC
ATCTACGTATTAGTCATCGCTATTACCATGGTGATGCGGTTTTGGCAGTACACCAATGGGCGTGGATAGC
GGTTTGACTCACGGGGATTTCCAAGTCTCCACCCCATTGACGTCAATGGGAGTTTGTTTTGGCACCAAAA
TCAACGGGACTTTCCAAAATGTCGTAATAACCCCGCCCCGTTGACGCAAATGGGCGGTAGGCGTGTACGG
TGGGAGGTCTATATAAGCAGAGCTCGTTTAGTGAACCGTCAGAATTAACCATGGACTACAAAGACCATGA
CGGTGATTATAAAGATCATGACATCGATTACAAGGATGACGATGACAAGCTTGCGGCCGCGAATTCAGAA
GACGCCAAAAACATAAAGAAAGGCCCGGCGCCATTCTATCCGCTGGAAGATGGAACCGCTGGAGAGCAAC
TGCATAAGGCTATGAAGAGATACGCCCTGGTTCCTGGAACAATTGCTTTTACAGATGCACATATCGAGGT
GGACATCACTTACGCTGAGTACTTCGAAATGTCCGTTCGGTTGGCAGAAGCTATGAAACGATATGGGCTG
AATACAAATCACAGAATCGTCGTATGCAGTGAAAACTCTCTTCAATTCTTTATGCCGGTGTTGGGCGCGT
TATTTATCGGAGTTGCAGTTGCGCCCGCGAACGACATTTATAATGAACGTGAATTGCTCAACAGTATGGG
CATTTCGCAGCCTACCGTGGTGTTCGTTTCCAAAAAGGGGTTGCAAAAAATTTTGAACGTGCAAAAAAAG
CTCCCAATCATCCAAAAAATTATTATCATGGATTCTAAAACGGATTACCAGGGATTTCAGTCGATGTACA
CGTTCGTCACATCTCATCTACCTCCCGGTTTTAATGAATACGATTTTGTGCCAGAGTCCTTCGATAGGGA
CAAGACAATTGCACTGATCATGAACTCCTCTGGATCTACTGGTCTGCCTAAAGGTGTCGCTCTGCCTCAT
AGAACTGCCTGCGTGAGATTCTCGCATGCCAGAGATCCTATTTTTGGCAATCAAATCATTCCGGATACTG
CGATTTTAAGTGTTGTTCCATTCCATCACGGTTTTGGAATGTTTACTACACTCGGATATTTGATATGTGG
ATTTCGAGTCGTCTTAATGTATAGATTTGAAGAAGAGCTGTTTCTGAGGAGCCTTCAGGATTACAAGATT
CAAAGTGCGCTGCTGGTGCCAACCCTATTCTCCTTCTTCGCCAAAAGCACTCTGATTGACAAATACGATT
TATCTAATTTACACGAAATTGCTTCTGGTGGCGCTCCCCTCTCTAAGGAAGTCGGGGAAGCGGTTGCCAA
GAGGTTCCATCTGCCAGGTATCAGGCAAGGATATGGGCTCACTGAGACTACATCAGCTATTCTGATTACA
CCCGAGGGGGATGATAAACCGGGCGCGGTCGGTAAAGTTGTTCCATTTTTTGAAGCGAAGGTTGTGGATC
TGGATACCGGGAAAACGCTGGGCGTTAATCAAAGAGGCGAACTGTGTGTGAGAGGTCCTATGATTATGTC
CGGTTATGTAAACAATCCGGAAGCGACCAACGCCTTGATTGACAAGGATGGATGGCTACATTCTGGAGAC
ATAGCTTACTGGGACGAAGACGAACACTTCTTCATCGTTGACCGCCTGAAGTCTCTGATTAAGTACAAAG
GCTATCAGGTGGCTCCCGCTGAATTGGAATCCATCTTGCTCCAACACCCCAACATCTTCGACGCAGGTGT
CGCAGGTCTTCCCGACGATGACGCCGGTGAACTTCCCGCCGCCGTTGTTGTTTTGGAGCACGGAAAGACG
ATGACGGAAAAAGAGATCGTGGATTACGTCGCCAGTCAAGTAACAACCGCGAAAAAGTTGCGCGGAGGAG
TTGTGTTTGTGGACGAAGTACCGAAAGGTCTTACCGGAAAACTCGACGCAAGAAAAATCAGAGAGATCCT
CATAAAGGCCAAGAAGGGCGGAAAGATCGCCGTGGCGAATTCATCGATAGATCTGATATCAACAAGTTTG
TACAAAAAAGCAGGCTCCGCGGCCGCCCCCTTCACCGTGCATCTGACTCCTGAGGAGAAGTCTGCCGTTA
CTGCCCTGTGGGGCAAGGTGAACGTGGATGAAGTTGGTGGTGAGGCCCTGGGCAGGTTGGTATCAAGGTT
ACAAGACAGGTTTAAGGAGACCAATAGAAACTGGGCATGTGGAGACAGAGAAGACTCTTGGGTTTCTGAT
AGGCACTGACTCTCTCTGCCTATTGGTCTATTTTCCCACCCTTAGGCTGCTGGTGGTCTACCCTTGGACC
CAGAGGTTCTTTGAGTCCTTTGGGGATCTGTCCACTCCTGATGCTGTTATGGGCAACCCTAAGGTGAAGG
CTCATGGCAAGAAAGTGCTCGGTGCCTTTAGTGATGGCCTGGCTCACCTGGACAACCTCAAGGGCACCTT
TGCCACACTGAGTGAGCTGCACTGTGACAAGCTGCACGTGGATCCTGAGAACTTCAGGGTGAGTCTGATG
GGCACCTCCTGGGTTTCCTTCCCCTGGCTATTCTGCTCAACCTTCCTATCAGAAAAAAAGGGGAAGCGAT
TCTAGGGAGCAGTCTCCATGACTGTGTGTGGAGTGTTGACAAGAGTTCGGATATTTTATTCTCTACTCAG
AATTGCTGCTCCCCCTCACTCTGTTCTGTGTTGTCATTTCCTCTTTCTTTGGTAAGCTTTTAATTTCCAG
TTGCATTTTACTAAATTAATTAAGCTGGTTATTTACTTCCCATCCTGATATCAGCTTCCCCTCCTCCTTT
CCTCCCAGTCCTTCTCTCTCTCCTCTCTCTTTCTCTAATCCTTTCCTTTCCCTCAGTTCATTTCTTCTTC
TTTGATCTACGTTTGTTTGTCTTTTTAAATATTGCCTTGTAACTTGCTCAGAGGACAAGGAAGATATGTC
CCTGTTTCTTCTCATAGCTCTCAAGAATAGTAGCATAATTGGCTTTTATGCCAGGGTGACAGGGGAAGAA
TATATTTTACATATAAATTCTGTTTGACATAGGATTCTTATAATAATTTGTCAGTAGTTTAAGGTTGCAA
ACAAATGTCTTTGTAAATAAGCCTGCAGTATCTGGTATTTTTGCTCTACAGTTATGTTGATGGTTCTTCC
ATATTCCCACAGCTCCTGGGCAATATGATCGTGATTGTGCTGGGCCACCACCTGGGCAAGGATTTCACCC
CCGCTGCACAGGCTGCCTTCCAGAAGGTGGTGGCTGGAGTGGCCACTGCCCTGGCCCACAAGTATCACTA
AAAGGGTGGGCGCGCCGACCCAGCTTTCTTGTACAAAGTGGTTGATATCGGTACCAGTCGACTCTAGAGG
ATCCCGGGTGGCATCCCTGTGACCCCTCCCCAGTGCCTCTCCTGGCCCTGGAAGTTGCCACTCCAGTGCC
CACCAGCCTTGTCCTAATAAAATTAAGTTGCATCATTTTGTCTGACTAGGTGTCCTTCTATAATATTATG
GGGTGGAGGGGGGTGGTATGGAGCAAGGGGCAAGTTGGGAAGACAACCTGTAGGGCCTGCGGGGTCTATT
GGGAACCAAGCTGGAGTGCAGTGGCACAATCTTGGCTCACTGCAATCTCCGCCTCCTGGGTTCAAGCGAT
TCTCCTGCCTCAGCCTCCCGAGTTGTTGGGATTCCAGGCATGCATGACCAGGCTCAGCTAATTTTTGTTT
TTTTGGTAGAGACGGGGTTTCACCATATTGGCCAGGCTGGTCTCCAACTCCTAATCTCAGGTGATCTACC
CACCTTGGCCTCCCAAATTGCTGGGATTACAGGCGTGAACCACTGCTCCCTTCCCTGTCCTTCTGATTTT
AAAATAACTATACCAGCAGGAGGACGTCCAGACACAGCATAGGCTACCTGGCCATGCCCAACCGGTGGGA
CATTTGAGTTGCTTGCTTGGCACTGTCCTCTCATGCGTTGGGTCCACTCAGTAGATGCCTGTTGAATTGG
GTACGCGGCCAGCTTGGCTGTGGAATGTGTGTCAGTTAGGGTGTGGAAAGTCCCCAGGCTCCCCAGCAGG
CAGAAGTATGCAAAGCATGCATCTCAATTAGTCAGCAACCAGGTGTGGAAAGTCCCCAGGCTCCCCAGCA
GGCAGAAGTATGCAAAGCATGCATCTCAATTAGTCAGCAACCATAGTCCCGCCCCTAACTCCGCCCATCC
CGCCCCTAACTCCGCCCAGTTCCGCCCATTCTCCGCCCCATGGCTGACTAATTTTTTTTATTTATGCAGA
GGCCGAGGCCGCCTCGGCCTCTGAGCTATTCCAGAAGTAGTGAGGAGGCTTTTTTGGAGGAATTGATCAG
CTTGGGATCTGATCAAGAGACAGGATGAGGATCGTTTCGCATGATTGAACAAGATGGATTGCACGCAGGT
TCTCCGGCCGCTTGGGTGGAGAGGCTATTCGGCTATGACTGGGCACAACAGACAATCGGCTGCTCTGATG
CCGCCGTGTTCCGGCTGTCAGCGCAGGGGCGCCCGGTTCTTTTTGTCAAGACCGACCTGTCCGGTGCCCT
GAATGAACTGCAGGACGAGGCAGCGCGGCTATCGTGGCTGGCCACGACGGGCGTTCCTTGCGCAGCTGTG
CTCGACGTTGTCACTGAAGCGGGAAGGGACTGGCTGCTATTGGGCGAAGTGCCGGGGCAGGATCTCCTGT
CATCTCACCTTGCTCCTGCCGAGAAAGTATCCATCATGGCTGATGCAATGCGGCGGCTGCATACGCTTGA
TCCGGCTACCTGCCCATTCGACCACCAAGCGAAACATCGCATCGAGCGAGCACGTACTCGGATGGAAGCC
GGTCTTGTCGATCAGGATGATCTGGACGAAGAGCATCAGGGGCTCGCGCCAGCCGAACTGTTCGCCAGGC
TCAAGGCGCGCATGCCCGACGGCGAGGATCTCGTCGTGACCCATGGCGATGCCTGCTTGCCGAATATCAT
GGTGGAAAATGGCCGCTTTTCTGGATTCATCGACTGTGGCCGGCTGGGTGTGGCGGACCGCTATCAGGAC
ATAGCGTTGGCTACCCGTGATATTGCTGAAGAGCTTGGCGGCGAATGGGCTGACCGCTTCCTCGTGCTTT
ACGGTATCGCCGCTCCCGATTCGCAGCGCATCGCCTTCTATCGCCTTCTTGACGAGTTCTTCTGAGCGGG
ACTCTGGGGTTCGAAATGACCGACCAAGCGACGCCCAACCTGCCATCACGAGATTTCGATTCCACCGCCG
CCTTCTATGAAAGGTTGGGCTTCGGAATCGTTTTCCGGGACGCCGGCTGGATGATCCTCCAGCGCGGGGA
TCTCATGCTGGAGTTCTTCGCCCACCCCGGGCTCGATCCCCTCGCGAGTTGGTTCAGCTGCTGCCTGAGG
CTGGACGACCTCGCGGAGTTCTACCGGCAGTGCAAATCCGTCGGCATCCAGGAAACCAGCAGCGGCTATC
CGCGCATCCATGCCCCCGAACTGCAGGAGTGGGGAGGCACGATGGCCGCTTTGGTCGACCCGGACGGGAC
GCTCCTGCGCCTGATACAGAACGAATTGCTTGCAGGCATCTCATGAGTGTGTCTTCCCGTTTTCCGCCTG
AGGTCACTGCGTGGATGGAGCGCTGGCGCCTGCTGCGCGACGGCGAGCTGCTCACCACCCACTCGCCAAG
CTGGAACCGTAAAAAGGCCGCGTTGCTGGCGTTTTTCCATAGGCTCCGCCGATCATAATCAGCCATACCA
CATTTGTAGAGGTTTTACTTGCTTTAAAAAACCTCCCACACCTCCCCCTGAACCTGAAACATAAAATGAA
TGCAATTGTTGTTGTTAACTTGTTTATTGCAGCTTATAATGGTTACAAATAAAGCAATAGCATCACAAAT
TTCACAAATAAAGCATTTTTTTCACTGCATTCTAGTTGTGGTTTGTCCAAACTCATCAATGTATCTTATC
ATGTCTGGATCAATTCCCTATAGTGAGTCGTATTAAATTCGTAATCATGTCATAGCTGTTTCCTGTGTGA
AATTGTTATCCGCTCACAATTCCACACAACATACGAGCCGGAAGCATAAAGTGTAAAGCCTGGGGTGCCT
AATGAGTGAGCTAACTCACATTAATTGCGTTGCGCTCACTGCCCGCTTTCCAGTCGGGAAACCTGTCGTG
CCAGCTGCATTAATGAATCGGCCAACGCGCGGGGAGAGGCGGTTTGCGTATTGGGCGCTCTTCCGCTTCC
TCGCTCACTGACTCGCTGCGCTCGGTCGTTCGGCTGCGGCGAGCGGTATCAGCTCACTCAAAGGCGGTAA
TACGGTTATCCACAGAATCAGGGGATAACGCAGGAAAGAACATGTGAGCAAAAGGCCAGCAAAAGGCCAG
GAACCGTAAAAAGGCCGCGTTGCTGGCGTTTTTCCATAGGCTCCGCCCCCCTGACGAGCATCACAAAAAT
CGACGCTCAAGTCAGAGGTGGCGAAACCCGACAGGACTATAAAGATACCAGGCGTTTCCCCCTGGAAGCT
CCCTCGTGCGCTCTCCTGTTCCGACCCTGCCGCTTACCGGATACCTGTCCGCCTTTCTCCCTTCGGGAAG
CGTGGCGCTTTCTCATAGCTCACGCTGTAGGTATCTCAGTTCGGTGTAGGTCGTTCGCTCCAAGCTGGGC
TGTGTGCACGAACCCCCCGTTCAGCCCGACCGCTGCGCCTTATCCGGTAACTATCGTCTTGAGTCCAACC
CGGTAAGACACGACTTATCGCCACTGGCAGCAGCCACTGGTAACAGGATTAGCAGAGCGAGGTATGTAGG
CGGTGCTACAGAGTTCTTGAAGTGGTGGCCTAACTACGGCTACACTAGAAGAACAGTATTTGGTATCTGC
GCTCTGCTGAAGCCAGTTACCTTCGGAAAAAGAGTTGGTAGCTCTTGATCCGGCAAACAAACCACCGCTG
GTAGCGGTGGTTTTTTTGTTTGCAAGCAGCAGATTACGCGCAGAAAAAAAGGATCTCAAGAAGATCCTTT
GATCTTTTCTACGGGGTCTGACGCTCAGTGGAACGAAAACTCACGTTAAGGGATTTTGGTCATGAGATTA
TCAAAAAGGATCTTCACCTAGATCCTTTTAAATTAAAAATGAAGTTTTAAATCAATCTAAAGTATATATG
AGTAAACTTGGTCTGACAGTTACCAATGCTTAATCAGTGAGGCACCTATCTCAGCGATCTGTCTATTTCG
TTCATCCATAGTTGCCTGACTCCCCGTCGTGTAGATAACTACGATACGGGAGGGCTTACCATCTGGCCCC
AGTGCTGCAATGATACCGCGAGACCCACGCTCACCGGCTCCAGATTTATCAGCAATAAACCAGCCAGCCG
GAAGGGCCGAGCGCAGAAGTGGTCCTGCAACTTTATCCGCCTCCATCCAGTCTATTAATTGTTGCCGGGA
AGCTAGAGTAAGTAGTTCGCCAGTTAATAGTTTGCGCAACGTTGTTGCCATTGCTACAGGCATCGTGGTG
TCACGCTCGTCGTTTGGTATGGCTTCATTCAGCTCCGGTTCCCAACGATCAAGGCGAGTTACATGATCCC
CCATGTTGTGCAAAAAAGCGGTTAGCTCCTTCGGTCCTCCGATCGTTGTCAGAAGTAAGTTGGCCGCAGT
GTTATCACTCATGGTTATGGCAGCACTGCATAATTCTCTTACTGTCATGCCATCCGTAAGATGCTTTTCT
GTGACTGGTGAGTACTCAACCAAGTCATTCTGAGAATAGTGTATGCGGCGACCGAGTTGCTCTTGCCCGG
CGTCAATACGGGATAATACCGCGCCACATAGCAGAACTTTAAAAGTGCTCATCATTGGAAAACGTTCTTC
GGGGCGAAAACTCTCAAGGATCTTACCGCTGTTGAGATCCAGTTCGATGTAACCCACTCGTGCACCCAAC
TGATCTTCAGCATCTTTTACTTTCACCAGCGTTTCTGGGTGAGCAAAAACAGGAAGGCAAAATGCCGCAA
AAAAGGGAATAAGGGCGACACGGAAATGTTGAATACTCATACTCTTCCTTTTTCAATATTATTGAAGCAT
TTATCAGGGTTATTGTCTCATGAGCGGATACATATTTGAATGTATTTAGAAAAATAAACAAATAGGGGTT
CCGCGCACATTTCCCCGAAAAGTGCCACCTG
[124 nt withheld, positions 8502-8625]
C
[91 nt withheld, positions 8627-8717]
A
[49 nt withheld, positions 8719-8767]
CCTTTGACGTTGGAGTCCACGTTCTTT
[37 nt withheld, positions 8795-8831]
ACCCTATCTCGGTCTATTCTTTTGATTTATAAGGGATTTTGCCGATTTCGGCCTATTGGTTAAAAAATGA
GCTGATTTAACAAAAATTTAACGCGAATTTTAACAAAATATTAACGCTTACAATTTCCATTCGCCATTCA
GGCTGCGCAACTGTTGGGAAGGGCGATCGGTGCGGGCCTCTTCGCTATTACGCCAGCTGGCGAAAGGGGG
ATGTGCTGCAAGGCGATTAAGTTGGGTAACGCCAGGGTTTTCCCAGTCACGACGTTGTAAAACGACGGCC
AGTGCCAAGCTGATCTATACATTGAATCAATATTGGCAATTAGCCATATTAGTCATTGGTTATATAGCAT
AAATCAATATTGGCTATTGGCCATTGCATACGTTGTATCTATATCATAATATGTACATTTATATTGGCTC
ATGTCCAATATGACCGCCATGTT
