>Addgene plasmid #112085 | pKC-4.04 | depositor partial sequence | sequence record 210946 | 3XFLAG-Fluc-B-globin
GAGCTCGTTTAGTGAACCGTCAGAATTAACCATGGACTACAAAGACCATGACGGTGATTATAAAGATCAT
GACATCGATTACAAGGATGACGATGACAAGCTTGCGGCCGCGAATTCAGAAGACGCCAAAAACATAAAGA
AAGGCCCGGCGCCATTCTATCCGCTGGAAGATGGAACCGCTGGAGAGCAACTGCATAAGGCTATGAAGAG
ATACGCCCTGGTTCCTGGAACAATTGCTTTTACAGATGCACATATCGAGGTGGACATCACTTACGCTGAG
TACTTCGAAATGTCCGTTCGGTTGGCAGAAGCTATGAAACGATATGGGCTGAATACAAATCACAGAATCG
TCGTATGCAGTGAAAACTCTCTTCAATTCTTTATGCCGGTGTTGGGCGCGTTATTTATCGGAGTTGCAGT
TGCGCCCGCGAACGACATTTATAATGAACGTGAATTGCTCAACAGTATGGGCATTTCGCAGCCTACCGTG
GTGTTCGTTTCCAAAAAGGGGTTGCAAAAAATTTTGAACGTGCAAAAAAAGCTCCCAATCATCCAAAAAA
TTATTATCATGGATTCTAAAACGGATTACCAGGGATTTCAGTCGATGTACACGTTCGTCACATCTCATCT
ACCTCCCGGTTTTAATGAATACGATTTTGTGCCAGAGTCCTTCGATAGGGACAAGACAATTGCACTGATC
ATGAACTCCTCTGGATCTACTGGTCTGCCTAAAGGTGTCGCTCTGCCTCATAGAACTGCCTGCGTGAGAT
TCTCGCATGCCAGAGATCCTATTTTTGGCAATCAAATCATTCCGGATACTGCGATTTTAAGTGTTGTTCC
ATTCCATCACGGTTTTGGAATGTTTACTACACTCGGATATTTGATATGTGGATTTCGAGTCGTCTTAATG
TATAGATTTGAAGAAGAGCTGTTTCTGAGGAGCCTTCAGGATTACAAGATTCAAAGTGCGCTGCTGGTGC
CAACCCTATTCTCCTTCTTCGCCAAAAGCACTCTGATTGACAAATACGATTTATCTAATTTACACGAAAT
TGCTTCTGGTGGCGCTCCCCTCTCTAAGGAAGTCGGGGAAGCGGTTGCCAAGAGGTTCCATCTGCCAGGT
ATCAGGCAAGGATATGGGCTCACTGAGACTACATCAGCTATTCTGATTACACCCGAGGGGGATGATAAAC
CGGGCGCGGTCGGTAAAGTTGTTCCATTTTTTGAAGCGAAGGTTGTGGATCTGGATACCGGGAAAACGCT
GGGCGTTAATCAAAGAGGCGAACTGTGTGTGAGAGGTCCTATGATTATGTCCGGTTATGTAAACAATCCG
GAAGCGACCAACGCCTTGATTGACAAGGATGGATGGCTACATTCTGGAGACATAGCTTACTGGGACGAAG
ACGAACACTTCTTCATCGTTGACCGCCTGAAGTCTCTGATTAAGTACAAAGGCTATCAGGTGGCTCCCGC
TGAATTGGAATCCATCTTGCTCCAACACCCCAACATCTTCGACGCAGGTGTCGCAGGTCTTCCCGACGAT
GACGCCGGTGAACTTCCCGCCGCCGTTGTTGTTTTGGAGCACGGAAAGACGATGACGGAAAAAGAGATCG
TGGATTACGTCGCCAGTCAAGTAACAACCGCGAAAAAGTTGCGCGGAGGAGTTGTGTTTGTGGACGAAGT
ACCGAAAGGTCTTACCGGAAAACTCGACGCAAGAAAAATCAGAGAGATCCTCATAAAGGCCAAGAAGGGC
GGAAAGATCGCCGTGGCGAATTCATCGATAGATCTGATATCAACAAGTTTGTACAAAAAAGCAGGCTCCG
CGGCCGCCCCCTTCACCGTGCATCTGACTCCTGAGGAGAAGTCTGCCGTTACTGCCCTGTGGGGCAAGGT
GAACGTGGATGAAGTTGGTGGTGAGGCCCTGGGCAGGTTGGTATCAAGGTTACAAGACAGGTTTAAGGAG
ACCAATAGAAACTGGGCATGTGGAGACAGAGAAGACTCTTGGGTTTCTGATAGGCACTGACTCTCTCTGC
CTATTGGTCTATTTTCCCACCCTTAGGCTGCTGGTGGTCTACCCTTGGACCCAGAGGTTCTTTGAGTCCT
TTGGGGATCTGTCCACTCCTGATGCTGTTATGGGCAACCCTAAGGTGAAGGCTCATGGCAAGAAAGTGCT
CGGTGCCTTTAGTGATGGCCTGGCTCACCTGGACAACCTCAAGGGCACCTTTGCCACACTGAGTGAGCTG
CACTGTGACAAGCTGCACGTGGATCCTGAGAACTTCAGGGTGAGTCTGATGGGCACCTCCTGGGTTTCCT
TCCCCTGGCTATTCTGCTCAACCTTCCTATCAGAAAAAAAGGGGAAGCGATTCTAGGGAGCAGTCTCCAT
GACTGTGTGTGGAGTGTTGACAAGAGTTCGGATATTTTATTCTCTACTCAGAATTGCTGCTCCCCCTCAC
TCTGTTCTGTGTTGTCATTTCCTCTTTCTTTGGTAAGCTTTTAATTTCCAGTTGCATTTTACTAAATTAA
TTAAGCTGGGTATTTACTTCCCATCCTGATATC
